>Addgene plasmid #175578 | pDonorGFP(Ptr) | addgene full sequence | sequence record 346302 | Addgene NGS Result
GGCGCAAAGTGCGTCGGGTGATGCTGCCAACTTACTGATTTAGTGTATGATGGTGTTTTTGAGGTGCTCC
AGTGGCTTCTGTTTCTATCAGCTGTCCCTCCTGTTCAGCTACTGACGGGGTGGTGCGTAACGGCAAAAGC
ACCGCCGGACATCAGCGCTAGCGGAGTGTATACTGGCTTACTATGTTGGCACTGATGAGGGTGTCAGTGA
AGTGCTTCATGTGGCAGGAGAAAAAAGGCTGCACCGGTGCGTCAGCAGAATATGTGATACAGGATATATT
CCGCTTCCTCGCTCACTGACTCGCTACGCTCGGTCGTTCGACTGCGGCGAGCGGAAATGGCTTACGAACG
GGGCGGAGATTTCCTGGAAGATGCCAGGAAGATACTTAACAGGGAAGTGAGAGGGCCGCGGCAAAGCCGT
TTTTCCATAGGCTCCGCCCCCCTGACAAGCATCACGAAATCTGACGCTCAAATCAGTGGTGGCGAAACCC
GACAGGACTATAAAGATACCAGGCGTTTCCCCCTGGCGGCTCCCTCGTGCGCTCTCCTGTTCCTGCCTTT
CGGTTTACCGGTGTCATTCCGCTGTTATGGCCGCGTTTGTCTCATTCCACGCCTGACACTCAGTTCCGGG
TAGGCAGTTCGCTCCAAGCTGGACTGTATGCACGAACCCCCCGTTCAGTCCGACCGCTGCGCCTTATCCG
GTAACTATCGTCTTGAGTCCAACCCGGAAAGACATGCAAAAGCACCACTGGCAGCAGCCACTGGTAATTG
ATTTAGAGGAGTTAGTCTTGAAGTCATGCGCCGGTTAAGGCTAAACTGAAAGGACAAGTTTTGGTGACTG
CGCTCCTCCAAGCCAGTTACCTCGGTTCAAAGAGTTGGTAGCTCAGAGAACCTTCGAAAAACCGCCCTGC
AAGGCGGTTTTTTCGTTTTCAGAGCAAGAGATTACGCGCAGACCAAAACGATCTCAAGAAGATCATCTTA
TTAATATACGTAGTATCTACGATACGTAGTATCTACGATACGTAGGAGGTTGAGAAGTCATTTAATAAGG
CCACTGTTAAACGTAGATATATCTACGCGTAGATATATCTACGATACGTAGCGGCCGACGCGCTGGGCTA
CGTCTTAATGGGCAGCGCCCACATACGCAGCGATTTCCAACAGCTTGAGGCGGAAGCTTTAATGCGGGTC
CTTTGGGTGTTGTTTGAAGTATAAGTTGACATATCTGTACTAAAAGATGGCATAAATTGGAAGTGTAAGG
TGGCATAGTCTAGTATTTAACCAAATGGTTAAATGGTTGACTCACCGGGAATTCCATGGTCGACATGCAT
AAGCTTCCTAGGAATAATTTTGTTTAACTTTAAGAAGGAGATATACATATGGCTAGCAAAGGAGAAGAAC
TCTTCACTGGAGTTGTCCCAATTCTTGTTGAATTAGATGGTGATGTTAATGGGCACAAATTTTCTGTCAG
TGGAGAGGGTGAAGGTGATGCAACATACGGAAAACTTACCCTTAAATTTATTTGCACTACTGGAAAACTA
CCTGTTCCATGGCCAACACTTGTCACTACTTTCACTTATGGTGTTCAGTGCTTTTCAAGATACCCGGATC
ATATGAAACGGCATGACTTTTTCAAGAGTGCCATGCCCGAAGGTTATGTACAGGAAAGAACTATATTTTT
CAAAGATGACGGGAACTACAAGACACGTGCTGAAGTCAAGTTTGAAGGTGATACCCTTGTTAATAGAATC
GAGTTAAAAGGTATTGATTTTAAAGAAGATGGAAACATTCTTGGGCACAAATTGGAATACAACTATAACT
CACACAATGTATACATCATGGCAGACAAACAAAAGAATGGAATCAAAGCTAACTTCAAAATTAGACACAA
CATTGAAGATGGAAGCGTTCAACTAGCAGACCATTATCAACAAAATACTCCAATTGGCGATGGCCCTGTC
CTTTTACCAGACAACCATTACCTGTCCACACAATCTGCCCTTTCGAAAGATCCCAACGAAAAGAGAGACC
ACATGGTCCTTCTTGAGTTTGTAACAGCTGCTGGGATTACACATGGCATGGATGAACTATACAAAGGATC
CGGCTGCTAATCGAGTTAATTAAACTAGTGAGCTCGGTACCCGGGGATCCTCTAGAGGTC
[107 nt withheld, positions 2161-2267]
AAGCT
[105 nt withheld, positions 2273-2377]
AAGCTCTGCCTCGCGCGTTTCGGTGATGACGGTGAAAACCTCTGACACATGCAGCTCCCGGAGACGGTCA
CAGCTTGTCTGTAAGCGGATGCCGGGAGCAGACAAGCCCGTCAGGGCGCGTCAGCGGGTGTTGGCGGGTG
TCGGGGCGCAGCCATGACCCAGTCACGTAGCGATAGCGGAGTGTATGGGCTCGATCCCCTCGGATCCAAT
TGGTCTTAATTTTCCTTAATTATTTTTAAAGTTAGACTGATTTAGACTTGGAAAAGCTTAATGATTGGAG
AGCTAAATTGACTAATAGTATTCAGTCAAGTTTAATTAGTTTTAAGCGATCCATGCATAACTATTTCTGT
ACAATGCTATATTTTCACCAATTAATAATTTTTAATCAAGCCTACATTATGAAATATACTATACCCATTT
GAACTCTTCTATTTGTACCATTGTCGGTAGCAAAAACTTATGGGGTTTTGAACGTCACTTAAATTGTAAG
CATTTGCGATGGAGGCGCGTTTAGAGTCAACCTTGATTCTGATATGCTCCGAATTTTTGGTAAGAATATA
AGTGTGAGAGTAGCTAATGTGGATACGCCTGAGTTAAGGGAAAAATGTGAAAATGAAATAACTCGTTATC
ATGCAAAGTGACTAAGGTTATAATCTTCCGTTTATGGCACATAGCAGCCAACTAAACTTGACAGTATTTT
TATGTGGTTGGCTTTATAAAACCAGCATTTGGTAACATTATGCCAATTTTTACTTCAATATTATGCCAAC
ATACACTACACTAACGGAGCTGTAGCACAATAAGCTCGTTTGTACTTATGCCAACTTATACTTCAAACAA
CATTGGGGTGGATCCTCTACGCCGGACGCATCGTGGCCGGCATCACCGGCGCCACAGGTGCGGTTGCTGG
CGCCTATATCGCCGACATCACCGATGGGGAAGATCGGGCCTGCCACCATACCCACGCCGAAACAAGCGCC
CTGCACCATTATGTTCCGGATCTGCATCGCAGGATGCTGCTGGCTACCCTGTGGAACACCTACATCTGTA
TTAACGAAGCGCTAACCGTTTTTATCAGGCTCTGGGAGGCAGAATAAATGATCATATCGTCAATTATTAC
CTCCACGGGGAGAGCCTGAGCAAACTGGCCTCAGGCATTTGAGAAGCACACGGTCACACTGCTTCCGGTA
GTCAATAAACCGGTAAACCAGCAATAGACATAAGCGGCTATTTAACGACCCTGCCCTGAACCGACGACCG
GGTCGAATTTGCTTTCGAATTTCTGCCATTCATCCGCTTATTATCACTTATTCAGGCGTAGCAACCAGGC
GTTTAAGGGCACCAATAACTGCCTTAAAAAAATTACGCCCCGCCCTGCCACTCATCGCAGTACTGTTGTA
ATTCATTAAGCATTCTGCCGACATGGAAGCCATCACAAACGGCATGATGAACCTGAATCGCCAGCGGCAT
CAGCACCTTGTCGCCTTGCGTATAATATTTGCCCATGGTGAAAACGGGGGCGAAGAAGTTGTCCATATTG
GCCACGTTTAAATCAAAACTGGTGAAACTCACCCAGGGATTGGCTGAGACGAAAAACATATTCTCAATAA
ACCCTTTAGGGAAATAGGCCAGGTTTTCACCGTAACACGCCACATCTTGCGAATATATGTGTAGAAACTG
CCGGAAATCGTCGTGGTATTCACTCCAGAGCGATGAAAACGTTTCAGTTTGCTCATGGAAAACGGTGTAA
CAAGGGTGAACACTATCCCATATCACCAGCTCACCGTCTTTCATTGCCATACGGAATTCCGGATGAGCAT
TCATCAGGCGGGCAAGAATGTGAATAAAGGCCGGATAAAACTTGTGCTTATTTTTCTTTACGGTCTTTAA
AAAGGCCGTAATATCCAGCTGAACGGTCTGGTTATAGGTACATTGAGCAACTGACTGAAATGCCTCAAAA
TGTTCTTTACGATGCCATTGGGATATATCAACGGTGGTATATCCAGTGATTTTTTTCTCCATTTTAGCTT
CCTTAGCTCCTGAAAATCTCGATAACTCAAAAAATACGCCCGGTAGTGATCTTATTTCATTATGGTGAAA
GTTGGAACCTCTTACGTGCCGATCAACGTCTCATTTTCGCCAAAAGTTGGCCCAGGGCTTCCCGGTATCA
ACAGGGACACCAGGATTTATTTATTCTGCGAAGTGATCTTCCGTCACAGGTATTTATTC
Features (pLannotate 1.2.2; 16 found; start..end, strand, type, name):
     17..160     +  mobile_element IS1 (fragment): prokaryotic transposable element IS1
    279..334     -  rep_origin     RSF ori (fragment): Plasmids containing the RSF 1030 origin of replication can be propagated in E. coli cells that contain additional plasmids with compatible origins.
    422..967     -  rep_origin     p15A ori: Plasmids containing the medium-copy-number p15A origin of replication can be propagated in E. coli cells that contain a second plasmid with the ColE1 origin.
   1349..1371    +  RBS            RBS: efficient ribosome binding site from bacteriophage T7 gene 10 (Olins and Rangwala, 1989)
   1379..2095    +  CDS            sg12: sg12 is a basic (constitutively fluorescent) long stokes shift fluorescent protein published in 1997, derived from Aequorea victoria.
   2130..2157    +  misc_feature   MCS (fragment): pUC18/19 multiple cloning site
   2161..2185    +  CDS            M13 gene VIII (fragment) (sequence withheld): pVIII; VIII; major coat protein
   2189..2237    +  terminator     fd terminator (sequence withheld): central terminator from bacteriophage fd (Otsuka and Kunisawa, 1982)
   2273..2295    +  CDS            M13 gene VIII (fragment) (sequence withheld): pVIII; VIII; major coat protein
   2299..2347    +  terminator     fd terminator (sequence withheld): central terminator from bacteriophage fd (Otsuka and Kunisawa, 1982)
   2383..2422    +  CDS            rop (fragment): Rop protein, which maintains plasmids at low copy number; rop
   2524..2563    +  misc_feature   bom (fragment): basis of mobility region from pBR322
   3225..3326    +  CDS            TcR (fragment): tetracycline efflux protein; tet; confers resistance to tetracycline
   3343..3441    +  CDS            YPB2_ECOLX (fragment): Protein predicted: Swiss-Prot protein existence level 4. From Escherichia coli.
   3740..4399    -  CDS            CmR: chloramphenicol acetyltransferase; cat; confers resistance to chloramphenicol
   4400..4502    -  promoter       cat promoter: promoter of the E. coli cat gene encoding chloramphenicol acetyltransferase
