[The description below was written by a language model from this plasmid's Addgene catalogue record and pLannotate feature annotations shown in this document.]
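Description:
pDonorGFP(Ptr) is a low-copy bacterial plasmid built on a pACYC backbone that serves as the DNA donor in a CRISPR-associated transposase (CAST) integration system. It replicates from the p15A origin, which is compatible with ColE1-type plasmids and so allows the donor to coexist in one cell with separate plasmids, such as those that would supply transposase and guide RNA components. Selection is by chloramphenicol, through the chloramphenicol acetyltransferase gene driven by its native cat promoter. The 4.6 kb sequence also carries short fragments annotated as IS1, the RSF origin, rop, bom, the tetracycline resistance gene and a predicted E. coli protein. These are most likely non-functional remnants of the pACYC lineage or partial annotation matches.

The payload is a mini-transposon carrying a GFP cassette, with the transposon assigned to Pseudoalteromonas translucida, which the "Ptr" in the name presumably denotes. The annotated cargo consists of a phage T7 gene 10 ribosome binding site followed by an Aequorea victoria-derived GFP variant (matched by the annotation tool to sg12), a remnant of a pUC multiple cloning site, and two tandem copies of the bacteriophage fd terminator. The automated feature table does not annotate the transposon left and right ends that define the mobile segment, nor a promoter for GFP, so their exact positions and identity cannot be stated from the record.

In use, a cognate transposase would excise or copy the mini-Tn and insert it at an RNA-guided chromosomal target, with GFP serving as the cargo reporter. The associated publication describes orthogonal CAST systems for parallel and multiplexed chromosomal integration, implying that this donor is one of a set paired with distinct transposases.
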