Addgene plasmid #175578: pDonorGFP(Ptr)
Purpose: DNA donor for transposition
Depositing lab: Sheng Yang. Depositing organization: CAS Center for Excellence in Molecular Plant Sciences ("CEMPS"). Publication: Orthogonal CRISPR-associated transposases for parallel and multiplexed chromosomal integration. Yang S, Zhang Y, Xu J, Zhang J, Zhang J, Yang J, Jiang Y, Yang S. Nucleic Acids Res. 2021 Sep 3. pii: 6363765. doi: 10.1093/nar/gkab752. PubMed 34478496.
Backbone
  Vector backbone: pACYC
  Vector type: Bacterial Expression
Growth in bacteria
  Bacterial resistance: Chloramphenicol, 25 μg/mL
  Growth temperature: 37°C
  Growth strain: DH5alpha
  Copy number: Low Copy
Gene/Insert
  Gene/Insert name: Mini-Tn, GFP cassette
  Species: Pseudoalteromonas translucida
  Mutation: NO
  Cloning method: Gibson Cloning
Terms and licenses: Academic/Nonprofit Terms; Industry Terms: Not Available to Industry
How to cite: pDonorGFP(Ptr) was a gift from Sheng Yang (Addgene plasmid # 175578 ; http://n2t.net/addgene:175578 ; RRID:Addgene_175578)
